>Addgene plasmid #32209 | pAd FLAG HDAC5 WT | addgene partial sequence | sequence record 38393 | hHDAC5-F2 5'-CTCATTGCTGTGCCACTCC-3'
CCAGCATGCGGACGGTAGGCAAGCTCCCGCGGCATCGGCCCCTGAGCCGCACTCAGTCCTCACCGCTGCC
GCAGAGTCCCCAGGCCCTGCAGCAGCTGGTCATGCAACAACAGCACCAGCAGTTCCTGGAGAAGCAGAAG
CAGCAGCAGCTACAGCTGGGCAAGATCCTCACCAAGACAGGGGAGCTGCCCAGGCAGCCCACCACCCACC
CTGAGGAGACAGAGGAGGAGCTGACGGAGCAGCAGGAGGTCTTGCTGGGGGAGGGAGCCCTGACCATGCC
CCGGGAGGGCTCCACAGAGAGTGAGAGCACACAGGAAGACCTGGAGGAGGAGGACGAGGAAGAGGATGGG
GAGGAGGAGGAGGATTGCATCCAGGTTAAGGACGAGGAGGGCGAGAGTGGTGCTGAGGAGGGGCCCGACT
TGGAGGAGCCTGGTGCTGGATACAAAAAACTGTTCTCAGATGCCCAGCCGCTGCAGCCTTTGCAGGTGTA
CCAGGCGCCCCTCAGCCTGGCCACTGTGCCCCACCAGGCCCTGGGCCGTACCCAGTCCTCCCCTGCTGCC
CCTGGGGGCATGAAGAGCCCCCCAGACCAGCCCGTCAAGCACCTCTTCACCACAGGTGTGGTCTACGACA
CGTTCATGCTAAAGCACCAGTGCATGTGCGGGAACACACACGTGCACCCTGAGCATGCTGGCCGGATCCA
GAGCATCTGGTCCCGGCTGCAGGAGACAGGCCTGCTTAGCAAGTGCGAGCGGATCCGAGGTCGCAAAGCC
ACGCTAGATGAGATCCAGACAGTGCACTCTGAATACCACACCCTGCTCTATGGGACCAGT
