>Addgene plasmid #32209 | pAd FLAG HDAC5 WT | addgene partial sequence | sequence record 38414 | CMV-F 5'-CGCAAATGGGCGGTAGGCGTG-3'
GGCTACTAGAGAACCCACTGCTTACTGGCTTATCGAAATTAATACGACTCACTATAGGGAGACCCAAGCT
GGCTAGTTAAGCTATCAACAAGTTTGTACAAAAAAGCAGGCTTCACCATGAACTCTCCCAACGAGTCGGA
TGGGATGTCAGGTCGGGAACCATCCTTGGAAATCCTGCCGCGGACTTCTCTGCACAGCATCCCTGTGACA
GTGGAGGTGAAGCCGGTGCTGCCAAGAGCCATGCCCAGTTCCATGGGGGGTGGGGGTGGAGGCAGCCCCA
GCCCTGTGGAGCTACGGGGGGCTCTGGTGGGCTCTGTGGACCCCACACTGCGGGAGCAGCAACTGCAGCA
GGAGCTCCTGGCGCTCAAGCAGCAGCAGCAGCTGCAGAAGCAGCTCCTGTTCGCTGAGTTCCAGAAACAG
CATGACCACCTGACAAGGCAGCATGAGGTCCAGCTGCAGAAGCACCTCAAGCAGCAGCAGGAGATGCTGG
CAGCCAAGCAGCAGCAGGAGATGCTGGCAGCCAAGCGGCAGCAGGAGCTGGAGCAGCAGCGGCAGCGGGA
GCAGCAGCGGCAGGAAGAGCTGGAGAAGCAGCGGCTGGAGCAGCAGCTGCTCATCCTGCGGAACAAGGAG
AAGAGCAAAGAGAGTGCCATTGCCAGCACTGAGGTAAAGCTGAGGCTCCAGGAATTCCTCTTGTCGAAGT
CAAAGGAGCCCACACCAGGCGGCCTCAACCATTCCCTCCCACAGCACCCCAAATGCTGGGGAGCCCACCA
TGCTTCTTTG
