>Addgene plasmid #32209 | pAd FLAG HDAC5 WT | addgene partial sequence | sequence record 42075 | hHDAC5-F4 5'-AACACTGGAGCTGTGTGCAG-3'
TTTGCTGTCGGTGGGGGCCGAGCAGGCCCAGGCTGCGGCAGCCCGGGAACACAGCCCCAGGCCGGCAGAG
GAGCCCATGGAGCAGGAGCCTGCCCTGGGGGATTATAAAGATGATGATGATAAATAAATACCCAGCTTTC
TTGTACAAAGTGGTTGATCTAGAGGGCCCGCGGTTCGAAGGTAAGCCTATCCCTAACCCTCTCCTCGGTC
TCGATTCTACGCGTACCGGTTAGTAATGAGTTTAAACGGGGGAGGCTAACTGAAACACGGAAGGAGACAA
TACCGGAAGGAACCCGCGCTATGACGGCAATAAAAAGACAGAATAAAACGCACGGGTGTTGGGTCGTTTG
TTCATAAACGCGGGGTTCGGTCCCAGGGCTGGCACTCTGTCGATACCCCACCGAGACCCCATTGGGGCCA
ATACGCCCGCGTTTCTTCCTTTTCCCCACCCCACCCCCCAAGTTCGGGTGAAGGCCCAGGGCTCGCAGCC
AACGTCGGGGGCGGCAGGNCCTGCCATAGCAGATCCGATTCGACAGATCATTGAAATGTGTGGGCGTGGC
TTAAGGGTGGGAAAGAATATATAAGGTGGGGGTCTTATGTAGTTTTGTATCTGTTTTGCAGCAGCCGCCG
CCGCCATGAGCACCAACTCGTTTGATGGAAGCATTGTGAGCTCATATTTGACAACGCGCATGCCCNATGG
CCGGGGTGCGTCAGAATGTGATGGGCTCCAGCATTGATGGTCGCCCCGTCCTGCCCGCAAACTCTACT
