[The description below was written by a language model from this plasmid's Addgene catalogue record.]
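Description:
pAd FLAG HDAC5 WT is an adenoviral mammalian expression construct built on Invitrogen's pAd CMV/V5 DEST Gateway destination backbone, a large vector of roughly 37 kb without insert. It is maintained in E. coli as a low-copy plasmid under ampicillin selection. No feature table accompanies the record, so individual elements such as the origin of replication, adenoviral terminal repeats and packaging signal are not itemised. The backbone name indicates a CMV promoter driving the inserted gene, and vectors of this type carry a replication-deficient adenoviral genome into which the gene of interest is placed.

The payload is wild-type human HDAC5, a class IIa histone deacetylase, as an insert of about 3.4 kb. It was transferred into the destination vector by Gateway recombination after being subcloned and converted to Gateway format from an earlier plasmid. The protein carries a FLAG epitope, recorded as being at the C terminus of the insert, which allows detection or immunoprecipitation with anti-FLAG antibodies. Whether the backbone's V5 tag is also read through in frame is not stated. The "WT" designation suggests it serves as the unmutated reference alongside mutant versions, although the record does not list these.

Constructs of this kind are used to produce recombinant adenovirus in a complementing packaging cell line. The resulting virus then delivers high-level, transient expression of the transgene to cultured mammalian cells or to tissues in vivo. The associated publication concerns class IIa HDACs as hormone-activated regulators of FOXO and mammalian glucose homeostasis, consistent with use of this vector to overexpress tagged HDAC5 in that context.
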