Addgene plasmid #32209: pAd FLAG HDAC5 WT
Depositing lab: Reuben Shaw. Depositing organization: Salk Institute for Biological Studies. Publication: Class IIa histone deacetylases are hormone-activated regulators of FOXO and mammalian glucose homeostasis. Mihaylova MM, Vasquez DS, Ravnskjaer K, Denechaud PD, Yu RT, Alvarez JG, Downes M, Evans RM, Montminy M, Shaw RJ. Cell. 2011 May 13;145(4):607-21. 10.1016/j.cell.2011.03.043 PubMed 21565617.
Backbone
  Vector backbone: pAd CMV/V5 DEST
  Backbone manufacturer: Invitrogen
  Backbone size w/o insert (bp): 37000
  Vector type: Mammalian Expression, Adenoviral
Growth in bacteria
  Bacterial resistance: Ampicillin, 100 μg/mL
  Growth temperature: 37°C
  Growth strain: DH5alpha
  Copy number: Low Copy
Gene/Insert
  Gene/Insert name: HDAC5
  Species: H. sapiens (human)
  Insert size (bp): 3400
  GenBank ID: NM_001015053
  Entrez Gene: HDAC5 (a.k.a. HD5, NY-CO-9)
  Tag / fusion protein: Flag (C terminal on insert)
  Cloning method: Gateway Cloning
  Sequencing primers: 5′ T7
Resource information
  A portion of this plasmid was derived from a plasmid made by: Subcloned and converted into Gateway from original plasmid described previously in Berdeux et al. PMID 17468767
Terms and licenses: Academic/Nonprofit Terms; Industry Terms: Not Available to Industry
How to cite: pAd FLAG HDAC5 WT was a gift from Reuben Shaw (Addgene plasmid # 32209 ; http://n2t.net/addgene:32209 ; RRID:Addgene_32209)
